>Addgene plasmid #33210 | pAG260 | depositor partial sequence | sequence record 39451 | SYNM 3'UTR
CAGACAGAGATGTGCTGATTTTGTTTTAGCTGTAACAGGTAATGGTTTTTGGATAGATGATTGACTGGTG
AGAATTTGGTCAAGGTGACAGCCTCCTGTCTGATGACAGGACAGACTGGTGGTGAGGAGTCTAAGTGGGC
TCAGTTTGATGTCAGTGTCTGGGCTCATGACTTGTAAATGGAAGCTGATGTGAACAGGTAATTAATATTA
TGACCCACTTCTATTTACTTTGGGAAATATCTTGGATCTTAATTATCATCTGCAAGTTTCAAGAAGTATT
CTGCCAAAAGTATTTACAAGTATGGACTCATGAGCTATTGTTGGTTGCTAAATGTGAATCACGCGGGAGT
GAGTGTGCCCTTCACACTGTGACATTGTGACATTGTGACAAGCTCCATGTCCTTTAAAATCAGTCACTCT
GCACACAAGAGAAATCAACTTCGTGGTTGGATGGGGCCGGAACACAACCAGTCTTTTTGTATTTATTGTT
ACTGAGACAAAACAGTACTCACTGAGTGTTTTTCAGTTTCCTACTGGTGGTTTTGA
