>Addgene plasmid #33210 | pAG260 | addgene partial sequence | sequence record 41267 | Rluc-F 5'-ccaggattcttttccaatgc-3'
CTGAATTTGTCAAAGTAAAAGGTCTTCATTTTTCGCAAGAAGATGCACCTGATGAAATGGGAAAATATAT
CAAATCGTTCGTTGAGCGAGTTCTCAAAAATGAACAATAATTCTAGGAGCTCCAGACAGAGATGTGCTGA
TTTTGTTTTAGCTGTAACAGGTAATGGTTTTTGGATAGATGATTGACTGGTGAGAATTTGGTCAAGGTGA
CAGCCTCCTGTCTGATGACAGGACAGACTGGTGGTGAGGAGTCTAAGTGGGCTCAGTTTGATGTCAGTGT
CTGGGCTCATGACTTGTAAATGGAAGCTGATGTGAACAGGTAATTAATATTATGACCCACTTCTATTTAC
TTTGGGAAATATCTTGGATCTTAATTATCATCTGCAAGTTTCAAGAAGTATTCTGCCAAAAGTATTTACA
AGTATGGACTCATGAGCTATTGTTGGTTGCTAAATGTGAATCACGCGGGAGTGAGTGTGCCCTTCACACT
GTGACATTGTGACATTGTGACAAGCTCCATGTCCTTTAAAATCAGTCACTCTGCACACAAGAGAAATCAA
CTTCGTGGTTGGATGGGGCCGGAACACAACCAGTCTTTTTGTATTTATTGTTACTGAGACAAAACAGTAC
TCACTGAGTGTTTTTCAGTTTCCTACTGGTGGTTTTGAACTAGTTGTTCTAGAGCGGCCGCTTCGAGCAG
ACATGATAAGATACATTGATGAGTTTGGACAAACCACAACTAGAATGCAGTGAAAAAAATGCTTTATTTG
TGAAATTTGTGATGCTATTGC
