[The description below was written by a language model from this plasmid's Addgene catalogue record.]
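Description:
pAG260 is a mammalian luciferase reporter plasmid built on the pIS2 backbone (about 3.7 kb without insert). It is maintained in E. coli as a high-copy plasmid under ampicillin selection. The record does not name the bacterial origin of replication and includes no feature table, so finer details of the backbone cannot be confirmed here.

The payload is a sequence from human SYNM (synemin, also known as DMN), cloned between SacI and SpeI sites that both remain intact. Expression is driven by the SV40 early enhancer/promoter, and luciferase is listed as an N-terminal element supplied by the backbone, so the SYNM sequence lies downstream of the luciferase coding region. The use of an Rluc forward sequencing primer suggests that the reporter is Renilla luciferase. The record does not state which part of the SYNM transcript was inserted, its length, or whether any sites in it were mutated. Given the arrangement and the associated study on microRNA targeting proficiency, the insert most plausibly acts as a 3′ UTR fragment placed after the reporter rather than as a translated fusion partner, but this is an inference.

In this type of construct, microRNA binding to sites in the appended sequence reduces the stability or translation of the luciferase mRNA, and the drop in luminescence measures the repression. pAG260 would typically be transfected into cultured mammalian cells, with or without a microRNA of interest, to quantify target-site efficacy. The linked publication used such assays to examine how seed-pairing stability and target-site abundance affect lsy-6 and other microRNAs.
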