Addgene plasmid #33210: pAG260
Depositing lab: David Bartel. Publication: Weak seed-pairing stability and high target-site abundance decrease the proficiency of lsy-6 and other microRNAs. Garcia DM, Baek D, Shin C, Bell GW, Grimson A, Bartel DP. Nat Struct Mol Biol. 2011 Sep 11;18(10):1139-46. doi: 10.1038/nsmb.2115. PubMed 21909094.
Backbone
  Vector backbone: pIS2
  Backbone manufacturer: Addgene plasmid #12177
  Backbone size w/o insert (bp): 3745
  Vector type: Mammalian Expression, Luciferase
Growth in bacteria
  Bacterial resistance: Ampicillin, 100 μg/mL
  Growth temperature: 37°C
  Growth strain: DH5alpha
  Copy number: High Copy
Gene/Insert
  Gene/Insert name: SYNM
  Species: H. sapiens (human)
  GenBank ID: NM_145728.2
  Entrez Gene: SYNM (a.k.a. DMN, SYN)
  Promoter: SV40 early enhancer/promoter
  Tag / fusion protein: Luciferase (N terminal on backbone)
  Cloning method: Restriction Enzyme; 5′ cloning site SacI (not destroyed); 3′ cloning site SpeI (not destroyed)
  Sequencing primers: 5′ Rluc-F; 3′ EBV Reverse
Terms and licenses: Academic/Nonprofit Terms; Industry Terms: Not Available to Industry
How to cite: pAG260 was a gift from David Bartel (Addgene plasmid # 33210 ; http://n2t.net/addgene:33210 ; RRID:Addgene_33210)
